>Addgene plasmid #1138 | pJLI-SUP35 (delta)2-5 | depositor full sequence | sequence record 7 | Author sequence
TCGCGCGTTTCGGTGATGACGGTGAAAACCTCTGACACATGCAGCTCCCGGAGACGGTCACAGCTTGTCT
GTAAGCGGATGCCGGGAGCAGACAAGCCCGTCAGGGCGCGTCAGCGGGTGTTGGCGGGTGTCGGGGCTGG
CTTAACTATGCGGCATCAGAGCAGATTGTACTGAGAGTGCACCATACCACAGCTTTTCAATTCAATTCAT
CATTTTTTTTTTATTCTTTTTTTTGATTTCGGTTTCTTTGAAATTTTTTTGATTCGGTAATCTCCGAACA
GAAGGAAGAACGAAGGAAGGAGCACAGACTTAGATTGGTATATATACGCATATGTAGTGTTGAAGAAACA
TGAAATTGCCCAGTATTCTTAACCCAACTGCACAGAACAAAAACCTGCAGGAAACGAAGATAAATCATGT
CGAAAGCTACATATAAGGAACGTGCTGCTACTCATCCTAGTCCTGTTGCTGCCAAGCTATTTAATATCAT
GCACGAAAAGCAAACAAACTTGTGTGCTTCATTGGATGTTCGTACCACCAAGGAATTACTGGAGTTAGTT
GAAGCATTAGGTCCCAAAATTTGTTTACTAAAAACACATGTGGATATCTTGACTGATTTTTCCATGGAGG
GCACAGTTAAGCCGCTAAAGGCATTATCCGCCAAGTACAATTTTTTACTCTTCGAAGACAGAAAATTTGC
TGACATTGGTAATACAGTCAAATTGCAGTACTCTGCGGGTGTATACAGAATAGCAGAATGGGCAGACATT
ACGAATGCACACGGTGTGGTGGGCCCAGGTATTGTTAGCGGTTTGAAGCAGGCGGCAGAAGAAGTAACAA
AGGAACCTAGAGGCCTTTTGATGTTAGCAGAATTGTCATGCAAGGGCTCCCTATCTACTGGAGAATATAC
TAAGGGTACTGTTGACATTGCGAAGAGCGACAAAGATTTTGTTATCGGCTTTATTGCTCAAAGAGACATG
GGTGGAAGAGATGAAGGTTACGATTGGTTGATTATGACACCCGGTGTGGGTTTAGATGACAAGGGAGACG
CATTGGGTCAACAGTATAGAACCGTGGATGATGTGGTCTCTACAGGATCTGACATTATTATTGTTGGAAG
AGGACTATTTGCAAAGGGAAGGGATGCTAAGGTAGAGGGTGAACGTTACAGAAAAGCAGGCTGGGAAGCA
TATTTGAGAAGATGCGGCCAGCAAAACTAAAAAACTGTATTATAAGTAAATGCATGTATACTAAACTCAC
AAATTAGAGCTTCAATTTAATTATATCAGTTATTACCCTATGCGGTGTGAAATACCGCACAGATGCGTAA
GGAGAAAATACCGCATCAGGAAATTGTAAACGTTAATATTTTGTTAAAATTCGCGTTAAATTTTTGTTAA
ATCAGCTCATTTTTTAACCAATAGGCCGAAATCGGCAAAATCCCTTATAAATCAAAAGAATAGACCGAGA
TAGGGT
[37 nt withheld, positions 1477-1513]
AAAGAACGTGGACTCCAACGTCAAAGG
[49 nt withheld, positions 1541-1589]
T
[91 nt withheld, positions 1591-1681]
G
[124 nt withheld, positions 1683-1806]
CGCGCCATTCGCCATTCAGGCTGCGCAACTGTTGGGAAGGGCGATCGGTGCGGGCCTCTTCGCTATTACG
CCAGCTGGCGAAAGGGGGATGTGCTGCAAGGCGATTAAGTTGGGTAACGCCAGGGTTTTCCCAGTCACGA
CGTTGTAAAACGACGGCCAGTGAATTGTAATACGACTCACTATAGGGCGAATTGGAGCTCCACCGCGGTG
AAAAGAGTCAGTGAGACGACGACTTCAGGATCTTTGGGTTTCAGGATATGTGGCATGAAAATACAGAAAA
ATCCCTCTGTGCTGAATCAGCTTTCGCTCGAATATTACGAAGAAGAAGCAGACAGTGATTATATCTTTAT
AAACAAATTGTATGGTCGTTCAAGAACCGATCAAAATGTTTCAGATGCAATTGAACTTTATTTTAACAAT
CCTCATCTGTCGGATGCGAGAAAGCATCAACTGAAGAAAACATTTTTGAAAAGATTGCAGTTGTTTTATA
ATACTATGCTAGAAGAAGAAGTTAGAATGATATCAAGTAGTCTTTTGTTTATTTACGAAGGAGACCCGGA
GCGATGGGAATTACTAAATGATGTTGACAAACTTATGCGAGATGATTTTATAGACGATGATGACGACGAT
GATGATAATGATGATGATGATGATGATGATGCCGAGGGAAGCAGCGAAGGACCAAAGGACAAAAAAACAA
CTGGTTCTTTGAGTTCCATGTCACTAATAGATTTTGCACATTCTGAAATAACGCCGGGGAAGGGTTATGA
TGAAAACGTGATTGAAGGAGTTGAAACCTTGCTAGATATTTTTATGAAATTCTAGATATATTGAGAGGTG
AAGTTTACCTTGTTTATGGTATATGGTACAAAAAGAACTAAACTAATTATACGTCTATATATATATATAT
ATATATAACAGCTTTATTAAACCTTGTTTTTTAATATAGAAGAAAATGCTTTATGATCGGTATTATTGTG
TTTGCATTTACTTATGTTTGCAAGAAATGGATCCTTACTCGGCAATTTTAACAATTTTACCAATTGCTAT
TGTGGTACCTTGATCTCTCAAAGTGAATCTACCTAATTGAGGGTAATCTTGGTAAGTTTCCACACAAACT
GGAGCTTCAGTTTCTAAAACAGCGATGACCTTCATACCCTTCTTAGCAAAAGCAGGTGGTTTCTTTGACT
TACGGTTGGTACCCTTTTCTAATTTGTGCAATAACTTAACAATATGTACCTCTTCAATTGCTGTATGAAC
ATGCATAACACATGAAAAACCGGCTGCTATGATAGATTTTAATTCTACAATAGCAATTTGAGCTACAAAC
TTGGTAACACTCTTGATAGGGTTCTTTGGCGATGTTAGTACAAAACCTGGTGAAATGTCTTCTTCTTCAA
CACCTTTGATTCTTAGTTTAACTTGCTCACCACACATAGCCATATCAACTTCATTTTCAGTTTCGTTGTA
AATATTTTGAATTTCCACAGCGGTTTTGTTAGGCATCAGTAGGGTGGATTGACCCTTTTTGATATGACCG
GATTCAATTTTACCTTCAACGATGGTACCTAGATCCTTCATCTTAGCGGCAATAGGCAACATGAATGGAG
CATTGATGTGACGGTCGACGTGGTTCATTGTATCCAGATATTCTAACAGAGTTGGGCCGGTGTACCATGG
GCATTCTTTTGGATCTACGTGATCTTTCAAATTTGCACCACTGTAGCCGGATACTGGCATAAATACAACG
TCTGTCTTAATGTTGTAACCAATTGCTCTCAAGAAATTGCTGACATTACTCACACATTGGTCGTAACGTT
CCTTAGACCAGTTAACGGTTGGGTCATCCATCTTATTTACGACGACAACCATCTTATTAACACCTTGGGT
CTTGGCCAATAGGGCGTGTTCACGAGTTTGACCACCTCTCTCAAAACCGGTTTCGTACTCACCCTTTCTG
GCGGAAATGACCAAAACACCAACATCAGCTTGAGAAGCACCACCGATCATCTCGGAAACGTACATTTTAT
GACCAGGAGCATCCAATATGGTATAACGCCTTTTTTCAGTTTCAAAGTAGGCCTTACCAACTTCGATAGT
CTTACCATCATTTCTTTCTTCTTTGTTGGTATCCATGACCCATGACAAGTACCAACCTTGTCTGCCTGCA
TCCTTGGCTTCTCTTTCATATTTCTCAATAGTTCTCTTATCCACAGAGCCAGTCAAGTATAGTAGATTAC
CACCCATAGTAGATTTACCGGCATCAACATGACCCATGAAAATTAAAGAAACGTGATCTTTACCACCAAA
CATATCGTTAACAACTTCGTCATCCACTTCTTCTTCCTGTTCCTTGATCAAGGCATCAGCACTGGTAACA
TTGGCATTGTTGGTATTATGTGTTGATTCAGAGATTTTAAGGTCTTCTACCTTTGGAAGTTCCGATTTTT
CCTCCGTCTTTTCTTCAGTCTGGACTGGTTTCTCCTCCTTTTTAACTGGTTCTTCGACCTTTGTTGGCTC
TTTAGTTGGTTCTTTGGTTTCAGCAGACTTCTCTTCCTCTTTCTTATCAGATTCGGCAGGTTTTGTGCCA
ACCTTCTTGGTAGCATTGGCCAACTTGATACCGGAACTGGAGACAAGCTTCAAAGTCTTCTTTGGTTTGG
GAGCGGCCTGCTTTTGTTGCTTTTGAAAGTCGTTCAAAGACATGAATTCACCTTGAGACTGTGGTTGGAA
ACCAGCTTGATATCCTTGCAAATTGTTATTGTAGTTGAAGTTTTTGTAATTTCCACGGCCACCTTGTGGG
TACCCAGAATAACCTTGGTAATTTTGGTAGTACCCACCTGCAGGTTGGGCTTGAGCATTGTAAGCTTGAT
AACCTTGGTATCTGTTGTTACCTTGTTGTTGGTTACCGTTCTGGCTGTATTGCTGGTAGTTTTGCTGATT
GTTGCCTTGGTTTGAATCCGACATGAATTCTGTTGCTAGTGGGCAGATATAGATGTTATTCCGAGCAAGT
CGATGAAGAAACCGCTTTTTGTTACAGTACAATGGAGTCTTTCAAGAGAAGATGTACCAATATACACTAC
ACTCTTCAGAAGCAATGGGAGCTTTGGTCGAGTGAAAAAAAAATTTTCTCCATAAAGAAAGATCATATTA
TACGATGATGTAAGATATAATACCCGGTTGTAATGTACATTTAAGAGCAAGGTAAGAAGTGACAATAACT
TCTGTATGATCTTAGCATGTACCTCTTTTGGTGGGCTGAGAACTAAGATTCATCTTTTTGCGGAAGAATT
TTGCTATGAACTTCACAACTTTATGAAGTGGTTTAAGAGAATTACAAAAGAAATGACACAGACTCGAACA
CTGTGACGCGTCGTCTTAGTAAAAAATAATAATTTGAGTCAAATAGCGCAGCTAATGCGAAACAAAGAAA
TGAAGCATATACCATTCGTTGTATGATTTTTGTGTGGTTGACAGATATTCTGCCGAAATTTTAACGCTTA
TTATAAATATAAATGTATGTATGTGTGTATAAACAGATACGATATTCAATTTTCTACCGTAGGGTTGGGA
TTTTCTTCAAACTCCAATTCTTCGTCGGGTATTTCCTCAATGGCGATCCTCTTTTTTGGCTTCGGCTTTT
CAGTGTCATTGACAATTTTAGGCACCTTAATTTGTAGTAGACCGTTGTTGTAAGTAGCTTTAATTTCTTC
GTCCTTAATGCGTGGCAGCACGGGGAATTTAACGGTTCTCTCAAACGCACCATATTTTAGTTCCGTGATC
TTCAAGAATTTTTCATCAATGCCCACTCTGTCTTCGATCTTACCCTTGATGAGCATCTCATGAGAAGATG
GATGGTAATCAATGTGGAAAGCCCTAGAGTTAGCACCTGGTAACGCAAGAACAACTACGTAAGTGTCCTC
GGTATCATAGACATTCACTTCTGGTGAAAATGGTAAGTCCATTCTCGTTTCAGGCTTGGATACTTGTAAC
GGGTCAGGTATTGGGGAAGGCGCTTGTAGGTGAGCGAACGATGAAGATTTTTTGGCTAATGGTGGTCTCG
ACGATTCCTCCAGCTGATTCAAAGGTTTTTCTTTGTTGGTTTCGCCAGCTTCCTCTTTGGGTGCTTCAGA
CTTATCCTTCTTATCCTTTTCTTCTCCCTTTTCGCCCTCCTGTTCGGTATTTGCTTCAATTTCTGGTTCA
GTGCCTTCATATGGTGGAACACCTATTAACGCGGTTAATAAGTCGTTTAAACTGTTTGCCTGTTGGTTGG
TCCTATTATTCCTGGCAGTATTACAATGGTAATATGATGGATATCTTCTCGAGGGGGGGCCCGGTACCCA
GCTTTTGTTCCCTTTAGTGAGGGTTAATTCCGAGCTTGGCGTAATCATGGTCATAGCTGTTTCCTGTGTG
AAATTGTTATCCGCTCACAATTCCACACAACATACGAGCCGGAAGCATAAAGTGTAAAGCCTGGGGTGCC
TAATGAGTGAGGTAACTCACATTAATTGCGTTGCGCTCACTGCCCGCTTTCCAGTCGGGAAACCTGTCGT
GCCAGCTGCATTAATGAATCGGCCAACGCGCGGGGAGAGGCGGTTTGCGTATTGGGCGCTCTTCCGCTTC
CTCGCTCACTGACTCGCTGCGCTCGGTCGTTCGGCTGCGGCGAGCGGTATCAGCTCACTCAAAGGCGGTA
ATACGGTTATCCACAGAATCAGGGGATAACGCAGGAAAGAACATGTGAGCAAAAGGCCAGCAAAAGGCCA
GGAACCGTAAAAAGGCCGCGTTGCTGGCGTTTTTCCATAGGCTCCGCCCCCCTGACGAGCATCACAAAAA
TCGACGCTCAAGTCAGAGGTGGCGAAACCCGACAGGACTATAAAGATACCAGGCGTTTCCCCCTGGAAGC
TCCCTCGTGCGCTCTCCTGTTCCGACCCTGCCGCTTACCGGATACCTGTCCGCCTTTCTCCCTTCGGGAA
GCGTGGCGCTTTCTCATAGCTCACGCTGTAGGTATCTCAGTTCGGTGTAGGTCGTTCGCTCCAAGCTGGG
CTGTGTGCACGAACCCCCCGTTCAGCCCGACCGCTGCGCCTTATCCGGTAACTATCGTCTTGAGTCCAAC
CCGGTAAGACACGACTTATCGCCACTGGCAGCAGCCACTGGTAACAGGATTAGCAGAGCGAGGTATGTAG
GCGGTGCTACAGAGTTCTTGAAGTGGTGGCCTAACTACGGCTACACTAGAAGGACAGTATTTGGTATCTG
CGCTCTGCTGAAGCCAGTTACCTTCGGAAAAAGAGTTGGTAGCTCTTGATCCGGCAAACAAACCACCGCT
GGTAGCGGTGGTTTTTTTGTTTGCAAGCAGCAGATTACGCGCAGAAAAAAAGGATCTCAAGAAGATCCTT
TGATCTTTTCTACGGGGTCTGACGCTCAGTGGAACGAAAACTCACGTTAAGGGATTTTGGTCATGAGATT
ATCAAAAAGGATCTTCACCTAGATCCTTTTAAATTAAAAATGAAGTTTTAAATCAATCTAAAGTATATAT
GAGTAAACTTGGTCTGACAGTTACCAATGCTTAATCAGTGAGGCACCTATCTCAGCGATCTGTCTATTTC
GTTCATCCATAGTTGCCTGACTCCCCGTCGTGTAGATAACTACGATACGGGAGGGCTTACCATCTGGCCC
CAGTGCTGCAATGATACCGCGAGACCCACGCTCACCGGCTCCAGATTTATCAGCAATAAACCAGCCAGCC
GGAAGGGCCGAGCGCAGAAGTGGTCCTGCAACTTTATCCGCCTCCATCCAGTCTATTAATTGTTGCCGGG
AAGCTAGAGTAAGTAGTTCGCCAGTTAATAGTTTGCGCAACGTTGTTGCCATTGCTACAGGCATCGTGGT
GTCACGCTCGTCGTTTGGTATGGCTTCATTCAGCTCCGGTTCCCAACGATCAAGGCGAGTTACATGATCC
CCCATGTTGTGCAAAAAAGCGGTTAGCTCCTTCGGTCCTCCGATCGTTGTCAGAAGTAAGTTGGCCGCAG
TGTTATCACTCATGGTTATGGCAGCACTGCATAATTCTCTTACTGTCATGCCATCCGTAAGATGCTTTTC
TGTGACTGGTGAGTACTCAACCAAGTCATTCTGAGAATAGTGTATGCGGCGACCGAGTTGCTCTTGCCCG
GCGTCAATACGGGATAATACCGCGCCACATAGCAGAACTTTAAAAGTGCTCATCATTGGAAAACGTTCTT
CGGGGCGAAAACTCTCAAGGATCTTACCGCTGTTGAGATCCAGTTCGATGTAACCCACTCGTGCACCCAA
CTGATCTTCAGCATCTTTTACTTTCACCAGCGTTTCTGGGTGAGCAAAAACAGGAAGGCAAAATGCCGCA
AAAAAGGGAATAAGGGCGACACGGAAATGTTGAATACTCATACTCTTCCTTTTTCAATATTATTGAAGCA
TTTATCAGGGTTATTGTCTCATGAGCGGATACATATTTGAATGTATTTAGAAAAATAAACAAATAGGGGT
TCCGCGCACATTTCCCCGAAAAGTGCCACCTGACGTCTAAGAAACCATTATTATCATGACATTAACCTAT
AAAAATAGGCGTATCACGAGGCCCTTTCGTC
Features (pLannotate 1.2.2; 19 found; start..end, strand, type, name):
    137..186     +  misc_feature   bom (fragment): basis of mobility region from pBR322
    201..416     +  promoter       URA3 promoter: S. cerevisiae URA3
    417..1220    +  CDS            URA3: orotidine-5'-phosphate decarboxylase, required for uracil biosynthesis; S. cerevisiae URA3; yeast auxotrophic marker, counterselectable with 5-fluoroorotic acid (5-FOA)
   1299..1350    +  misc_feature   bom (fragment): basis of mobility region from pBR322
   1351..1806    -  rep_origin     f1 ori (sequence partly withheld): f1 bacteriophage origin of replication; arrow indicates direction of (+) strand synthesis
   1814..1971    -  CDS            lacZα (fragment): LacZα fragment of β-galactosidase; lacZ fragment
   1974..1992    +  promoter       T7 promoter: promoter for bacteriophage T7 RNA polymerase
   2017..2628    +  CDS            ARG82 (fragment): IPMK_YEAST - Also known as ARGR3, GSL3 From Saccharomyces cerevisiae (strain ATCC 204508 / S288c) (Baker's yeast).
   2824..4770    -  CDS            SUP35 (fragment): ERF3_YEAST - Also known as GST1, PNM2, SAL3, SUF12, SUP2. Experimental evidence at protein level: Swiss-Prot protein existence level 1. Involved in translation termination. Stimulates the activity of ERF1. Binds guanine nucleotides. Recruited by polyadenylate-binding protein PAB1 to poly(A)-tails of mRNAs. Interaction with PAB1 is also required for regulation of normal mRNA decay through translation termination-coupled poly(A) shortening. From Saccharomyces cerevisiae (strain ATCC 204508 / S288c) (Baker's yeast).
   5355..6128    -  CDS            HSP42 (fragment): HSP42_YEAST - Experimental evidence at protein level: Swiss-Prot protein existence level 1. From Saccharomyces cerevisiae (strain ATCC 204508 / S288c) (Baker's yeast).
   6157..6175    -  promoter       T3 promoter: promoter for bacteriophage T3 RNA polymerase
   6220..6236    -  protein_bind   lac operator: The lac repressor binds to the lac operator to inhibit transcription in E. coli. This inhibition can be relieved by adding lactose or isopropyl-β-D-thiogalactopyranoside (IPTG). lac repressor encoded by lacI
   6244..6274    -  promoter       lac promoter: promoter for the E. coli lac operon
   6289..6310    -  protein_bind   CAP binding site: CAP binding activates transcription in the presence of cAMP. E. coli catabolite activator protein
   6323..6415    -  CDS            lacI (fragment): lac repressor; lacI; The lac repressor binds to the lac operator to inhibit transcription in E. coli. This inhibition can be relieved by adding lactose or isopropyl-β-D-thiogalactopyranoside (IPTG).
   6598..7186    -  rep_origin     ori: high-copy-number ColE1/pMB1/pBR322/pUC origin of replication
   7357..8217    -  CDS            AmpR: β-lactamase; bla; confers resistance to ampicillin, carbenicillin, and related antibiotics
   8218..8322    -  promoter       AmpR promoter: bla
   8417..35      +  CDS            rop (fragment) (across the origin): Rop protein, which maintains plasmids at low copy number; rop
