[The description below was written by a language model from this plasmid's Addgene catalogue record and pLannotate feature annotations shown in this document.]
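Description:
pJLI-SUP35 (delta)2-5 is a yeast integrating plasmid built on pRS306, carrying a mutant allele of the Saccharomyces cerevisiae SUP35 gene together with its native chromosomal flanks. The backbone provides a ColE1/pUC-type origin and an ampicillin resistance gene (AmpR, with its own promoter) for propagation in E. coli, an f1 origin, and the remains of the lacZα/lac promoter cloning region with flanking T7 and T3 promoters. The catalogue lists it as low copy, although the annotated origin is of the high-copy type. No yeast replication origin or centromere is annotated, consistent with pRS306 being an integrative vector. Yeast selection relies on URA3 under its own promoter, a marker that complements uracil auxotrophy and can be counterselected with 5-fluoroorotic acid.

The roughly 4.1 kb insert, cloned between XhoI and SacII, contains SUP35, which encodes the translation termination factor eRF3. In this allele the last four oligopeptide repeats of the N-terminal prion-forming domain are deleted, while the rest of the open reading frame is intact. The feature table shows the SUP35 coding region bordered by fragments of the neighbouring genes ARG82 and HSP42, reflecting the included 5' and 3' genomic flanking sequence. No heterologous promoter is annotated, so expression presumably depends on the native SUP35 upstream region.

Genomic homology combined with a counterselectable URA3 marker suits integration at the SUP35 locus and subsequent loss of the vector to replace the endogenous allele, although the record refers to the publication for the actual strategy. The associated work examined how changes in oligopeptide repeat number affect protein-only (prion) inheritance in yeast.
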