Addgene plasmid #1138: pJLI-SUP35 (delta)2-5
Depositing lab: Susan Lindquist. Depositing organization: Whitehead Institute for Biomedical Research. Publication: Oligopeptide-repeat expansions modulate 'protein-only' inheritance in yeast. Liu JJ, Lindquist S. Nature 1999 Aug 5;400(6744):573-6. 10.1038/23048 PubMed 10448860.
Backbone
  Vector backbone: pRS306
  Backbone size w/o insert (bp): 4299
  Vector type: Yeast Expression
Growth in bacteria
  Bacterial resistance: Ampicillin, 100 μg/mL
  Growth temperature: 37°C
  Growth strain: DH5alpha
  Copy number: Low Copy
Gene/Insert
  Gene/Insert name: sup35 delta 2-5 mutant, 5' and 3' flanking regions (alt names: sup35; sup35 upstream and downstream; NM domain)
  Species: S. cerevisiae (budding yeast)
  Insert size (bp): 4115
  Mutation: last four repeats of sup35 N domain deleted, but rest of ORF intact. Also includes sup35 5' and 3' flanking regions
  GenBank ID: AY553990
  Entrez Gene: SUP35 (a.k.a. YDR172W, GST1, PNM2, SAL3, SUF12, SUP2, SUP36)
  Cloning method: Restriction Enzyme; 5′ cloning site XhoI-refer to strategy in manuscript (not destroyed); 3′ cloning site SacII- refer to strategy in manuscript (not destroyed)
  Sequencing primers: 5′ n/a
Terms and licenses: Academic/Nonprofit Terms; Industry Terms: Not Available to Industry
How to cite: pJLI-SUP35 (delta)2-5 was a gift from Susan Lindquist (Addgene plasmid # 1138 ; http://n2t.net/addgene:1138 ; RRID:Addgene_1138)
