>Addgene plasmid #1138 | pJLI-SUP35 (delta)2-5 | addgene partial sequence | sequence record 116497 | ySUP35gen-F 5'-GTTCTCAGCCCACCAAAAGA-3'
GTCACTTCTTACCTTGCTCTTAAATGTACATTACAACCGGGTATTATATCTTACATCATCGTATAATATG
ATCTTTCTTTATGGAGAAAATTTTTTTTTCACTCGACCAAAGCTCCCATTGCTTCTGAAGAGTGTAGTGT
ATATTGGTACATCTTCTCTTGAAAGACTCCATTGTACTGTAACAAAAAGCGGTTTCTTCATCGACTTGCT
CGGAATAACATCTATATCTGCCCACTAGCAACAGAATTCATGTCGGATTCAAACCAAGGCAACAATCAGC
AAAACTACCAGCAATACAGCCAGAACGGTAACCAACAACAAGGTAACAACAGATACCAAGGTTATCAAGC
TTACAATGCTCAAGCCCAACCTGCAGGTGGGTACTACCAAAATTACCAAGGTTATTCTGGGTACCAACCA
CAAGGTGGCCGTGGAAATTACAAAAACTTCAACTACAATAACAATTTGCAAGGATATCAAGCTGGTTTCC
AACCACAGTCTCAAGGTGAATTCATGTCTTTGAACGACTTTCAAAAGCAACAAAAGCAGGCCGCTCCCAA
ACCAAAGAAGACTTTGAAGCTTGTCTCCAGTTCCGGTATCAAGTTGGCCAATGCTACCAAGAAGGTTGGC
ACAAAACCTGCCGAATCTGATAAGAAAGAGGAAGAGAAGTCTGCTGAAACCAAAGAACCAACTAAAGAGC
CAACAAAGGTCGAAGAACCAGTTAAAAAGGAGGAGAAACCAGTCCAGACTGAAGAAAAGACGGAGGAAAA
ATCGGAACTTCCAAAGGTAGAAGACCTT
