>Addgene plasmid #1138 | pJLI-SUP35 (delta)2-5 | addgene partial sequence | sequence record 117924 | M13pUC-Fwd 5'-CCCAGTCACGACGTTGTAAAACG-3'
ATTGTAATACGACTCACTATAGGGCGAATTGGAGCTCCACCGCGGTGAAAAGAGTCAGTGAGACGACGAC
TTCAGGATCTTTGGGTTTCAGGATATGTGGCATGAAAATACAGAAAAATCCCTCTGTGCTGAATCAGCTT
TCGCTCGAATATTACGAAGAAGAAGCAGACAGTGATTATATCTTTATAAACAAATTGTATGGTCGTTCAA
GAACCGATCAAAATGTTTCAGATGCAATTGAACTTTATTTTAACAATCCTCATCTGTCGGATGCGAGAAA
GCATCAACTGAAGAAAACATTTTTGAAAAGATTGCAGTTGTTTTATAATACTATGCTAGAAGAAGAAGTT
AGAATGATATCAAGTAGTCTTTTGTTTATTTACGAAGGAGACCCGGAGCGATGGGAATTACTAAATGATG
TTGACAAACTTATGCGAGATGATTTTATAGACGATGATGACGACGATGATGATAATGATGATGATGATGA
TGATGATGCCGAGGGAAGCAGCGAAGGACCAAAGGACAAAAAAACAACTGGTTCTTTGAGTTCCATGTCA
CTAATAGATTTTGCACATTCTGAAATAACGCCGGGGAAGGGTTATGATGAAAACGTGATTGAAGGAGTTG
AAACCTTGCTAGATATTTTTATGAAATTCTAGATATATTGAGAGGTGAAGTTTACCTTGTTTATGGTATA
TGGTACAAAAAGAACTAAACTAATTATACGTCTATATATATATATATATATATAACAGCTTTATTAAACC
TTGTTTTTTAATATAGAAGAAAATGCTTTATGATCGGTATTATTGTGTTTGCATTTACTTATGTTTGCAA
GAAATGGATCCTTACTCGGCAATTTTAACAATTTTACCAATTGCTATTGTGG
