>Addgene plasmid #1138 | pJLI-SUP35 (delta)2-5 | addgene partial sequence | sequence record 117932 | M13pUC-Rev 5'-AGCGGATAACAATTTCACACAGG-3'
ATTACGCCAAGCTCGAAATTAACCCTCACTAAAGGGAACAAAAGCTGGTACCGGGCCCCCCCTCGAGAAG
ATATCCATCATATTACCATTGTAATACTGCCAGGAATAATAGGACCAACCAACAGGCAAACAGTTTAAAC
GACTTATTAACCGCGTTAATAGGTGTTCCACCATATGAAGGCACTGAACCAGAAATTGAAGCAAATACCG
AACAGGAGGGCGAAAAGGGAGAAGAAAAGGATAAGAAGGATAAGTCTGAAGCACCCAAAGAGGAAGCTGG
CGAAACCAACAAAGAAAAACCTTTGAATCAGCTGGAGGAATCGTCGAGACCACCATTAGCCAAAAAATCT
TCATCGTTCGCTCACCTACAAGCGCCTTCCCCAATACCTGACCCGTTACAAGTATCCAAGCCTGAAACGA
GAATGGACTTACCATTTTCACCAGAAGTGAATGTCTATGATACCGAGGACACTTACGTAGTTGTTCTTGC
GTTACCAGGTGCTAACTCTAGGGCTTTCCACATTGATTACCATCCATCTTCTCATGAGATGCTCATCAAG
GGTAAGATCGAAGACAGAGTGGGCATTGATGAAAAATTCTTGAAGATCACGGAACTAAAATATGGTGCGT
TTGAGAGAACCGTTAAATTCCCCGTGCTGCCACGCATTAAGGACGAAGAAATTAAAGCTACTTACAACAA
CGGTCTACTACAAATTAAGGTGCCTAAAATTGTCAATGACACTGAAAAGCCGAAGCCAAAAAAGAGGATC
GCCATTGAGGAAATACCCGACGAAGAATTGGAGTTTGAAGAAAATCCCAACCCTACGGTAGAAAATTGAA
TATCGTATCTGTTTATACACACATACATACATTTATATTTATAATAAGCGTTAAA
