>Addgene plasmid #1138 | pJLI-SUP35 (delta)2-5 | addgene partial sequence | sequence record 117934 | pGEX3 5'-CCGGGAGCTGCATGTGTCAGAGG-3'
CCGAAACGCGCGAGACGAAAGGGCCTCGTGATACGCCTATTTTTATAGGTTAATGTCATGATAATAATGG
TTTCTTAGACGTCAGGTGGCACTTTTCGGGGAAATGTGCGCGGAACCCCTATTTGTTTATTTTTCTAAAT
ACATTCAAATATGTATCCGCTCATGAGACAATAACCCTGATAAATGCTTCAATAATATTGAAAAAGGAAG
AGTATGAGTATTCAACATTTCCGTGTCGCCCTTATTCCCTTTTTTGCGGCATTTTGCCTTCCTGTTTTTG
CTCACCCAGAAACGCTGGTGAAAGTAAAAGATGCTGAAGATCAGTTGGGTGCACGAGTGGGTTACATCGA
ACTGGATCTCAACAGCGGTAAGATCCTTGAGAGTTTTCGCCCCGAAGAACGTTTTCCAATGATGAGCACT
TTTAAAGTTCTGCTATGTGGCGCGGTATTATCCCGTATTGACGCCGGGCAAGAGCAACTCGGTCGCCGCA
TACACTATTCTCAGAATGACTTGGTTGAGTACTCACCAGTCACAGAAAAGCATCTTACGGATGGCATGAC
AGTAAGAGAATTATGCAGTGCTGCCATAACCATGAGTGATAACACTGCGGCCAACTTACTTCTGACAACG
ATCGGAGGACCGAAGGAGCTAACCGCTTTTTTGCACAACATGGGGGATCATGTAACTCGCCTTGATCGTT
GGGAACCGGAGCTGAATGAAGCCATACCAAACGACGAGCGTGACACCACGATGCCTGTAGCAATGGCAAC
AACGTTGCGCAAACTATTAACTGGCGAACTACTTACTCTAGCTTCCCGGCAACAATTAATAGACTGGATG
GAGGCGGATAAAGTTGCAGGACCACTTCTGC
