>Addgene plasmid #1138 | pJLI-SUP35 (delta)2-5 | addgene partial sequence | sequence record 117936 | pRSII-F1 5'-CGGCATCAGAGCAGATTGTAC-3'
ATTCATCATTTTTTTTTTATTCTTTTTTTTGATTTCGGTTTCCTTGAAATTTTTTTGATTCGGTAATCTC
CGAACAGAAGGAAGAACGAAGGAAGGAGCACAGACTTAGATTGGTATATATACGCATATGTAGTGTTGAA
GAAACATGAAATTGCCCAGTATTCTTAACCCAACTGCACAGAACAAAAACCTGCAGGAAACGAAGATAAA
TCATGTCGAAAGCTACATATAAGGAACGTGCTGCTACTCATCCTAGTCCTGTTGCTGCCAAGCTATTTAA
TATCATGCACGAAAAGCAAACAAACTTGTGTGCTTCATTGGATGTTCGTACCACCAAGGAATTACTGGAG
TTAGTTGAAGCATTAGGTCCCAAAATTTGTTTACTAAAAACACATGTGGATATCTTGACTGATTTTTCCA
TGGAGGGCACAGTTAAGCCGCTAAAGGCATTATCCGCCAAGTACAATTTTTTACTCTTCGAAGACAGAAA
ATTTGCTGACATTGGTAATACAGTCAAATTGCAGTACTCTGCGGGTGTATACAGAATAGCAGAATGGGCA
GACATTACGAATGCACACGGTGTGGTGGGCCCAGGTATTGTTAGCGGTTTGAAGCAGGCGGCAGAAGAAG
TAACAAAGGAACCTAGAGGCCTTTTGATGTTAGCAGAATTGTCATGCAAGGGCTCCCTATCTACTGGAGA
ATATACTAAGGGTACTGTTGACATTGCGAAGAGCGACAAAGATTTTGTTATCGGCTTTATTGCTCAAAGA
GACATGGGTGGAAGAGATGAAGGTTACGATTGGTTGATTATGACACCCGGTGTGGGTTTAGATGACAAGG
GAGA
